>Addgene plasmid #201056 | pSMT3_SRSF1 | addgene full sequence | sequence record 403166 | Addgene NGS Result
TAATACGACTCACTATAGGGGAATTGTGAGCGGATAACAATTCCCCTCTAGAAATAATTTTGTTTAACTT
TAAGAAGGAGATATACCATGGGCAGCAGCCATCATCATCATCATCACAGCAGCGGCCTGGTGCCGCGCGG
CAGCCATATGGCTAGCATGTCGGACTCAGAAGTCAATCAAGAAGCTAAGCCAGAGGTCAAGCCAGAAGTC
AAGCCTGAGACTCACATCAATTTAAAGGTGTCCGATGGATCTTCAGAGATCTTCTTCAAGATCAAAAAGA
CCACTCCTTTAAGAAGGCTGATGGAAGCGTTCGCTAAAAGACAGGGTAAGGAAATGGACTCCTTAAGATT
CTTGTACGACGGTATTAGAATTCAAGCTGATCAGACCCCTGAAGATTTGGACATGGAGGATAACGATATT
ATTGAGGCTCACAGAGAACAGATTGGTGGATCCATGTCGGGAGGTGGTGTGATTCGTGGCCCCGCAGGGA
ACAACGATTGCCGCATCTACGTGGGTAACTTACCTCCAGACATCCGAACCAAGGACATTGAGGACGTGTT
CTACAAATACGGCGCTATCCGCGACATCGACCTCAAGAATCGCCGCGGGGGACCGCCCTTCGCCTTCGTT
GAGTTCGAGGACCCGCGAGACGCGGAAGACGCGGTGTATGGTCGCGACGGCTATGATTACGATGGGTACC
GTCTGCGGGTGGAGTTTCCTCGAAGCGGCCGTGGAACAGGCCGAGGCGGCGGCGGGGGTGGAGGTGGCGG
AGCTCCCCGAGGTCGCTATGGCCCCCCATCCAGGCGGTCTGAAAACAGAGTGGTTGTCTCTGGACTGCCT
CCAAGTGGAAGTTGGCAGGATTTAAAGGATCACATGCGTGAAGCAGGTGATGTATGTTATGCTGATGTTT
ACCGAGATGGCACTGGTGTCGTGGAGTTTGTACGGAAAGAAGATATGACCTATGCAGTTCGAAAACTGGA
TAACACTAAGTTTAGATCTCATGAGGGAGAAACTGCCTACATCCGGGTTAAAGTTGATGGGCCCCGTAGC
CCGAGCTATGGCCGTTCTCGATCTCGAAGCCGTAGTCGTAGCAGAAGCCGTAGCAGAAGCAACAGCAGGA
GTCGCAGTTACTCCCCAAGGAGAAGCAGAGGATCACCACGCTATTCTCCCCGTCATAGCAGATCTCGCTC
TCGTACATAAAAGCTTGCGGCCGCACTCGAGCACCACCACCACCACCACTGAGATCCGGCTGCTAACAAA
GCCCGAAAGGAAGCTGAGTTGGCTGCTGCCACCGCTGAGCAATAACTAGCATAACCCCTTGGGGCCTCTA
AACGGGTCTTGAGGGGTTTTTTGCTGAAAGGAGGAACTATATCCGGATTGGCGAATGGG
[124 nt withheld, positions 1390-1513]
C
[91 nt withheld, positions 1515-1605]
A
[49 nt withheld, positions 1607-1655]
CCTTTGACGTTGGAGTCCACGTTCTTT
[37 nt withheld, positions 1683-1719]
ACCCTATCTCGGTCTATTCTTTTGATTTATAAGGGATTTTGCCGATTTCGGCCTATTGGTTAAAAAATGA
GCTGATTTAACAAAAATTTAACGCGAATTTTAACAAAATATTAACGCTTACAATTTAGGTGGCACTTTTC
GGGGAAATGTGCGCGGAACCCCTATTTGTTTATTTTTCTAAATACATTCAAATATGTATCCGCTCATGAA
TTAATTCTTAGAAAAACTCATCGAGCATCAAATGAAACTGCAATTTATTCATATCAGGATTATCAATACC
ATATTTTTGAAAAAGCCGTTTCTGTAATGAAGGAGAAAACTCACCGAGGCAGTTCCATAGGATGGCAAGA
TCCTGGTATCGGTCTGCGATTCCGACTCGTCCAACATCAATACAACCTATTAATTTCCCCTCGTCAAAAA
TAAGGTTATCAAGTGAGAAATCACCATGAGTGACGACTGAATCCGGTGAGAATGGCAAAAGTTTATGCAT
TTCTTTCCAGACTTGTTCAACAGGCCAGCCATTACGCTCGTCATCAAAATCACTCGCATCAACCAAACCG
TTATTCATTCGTGATTGCGCCTGAGCGAGACGAAATACGCGATCGCTGTTAAAAGGACAATTACAAACAG
GAATCGAATGCAACCGGCGCAGGAACACTGCCAGCGCATCAACAATATTTTCACCTGAATCAGGATATTC
TTCTAATACCTGGAATGCTGTTTTCCCGGGGATCGCAGTGGTGAGTAACCATGCATCATCAGGAGTACGG
ATAAAATGCTTGATGGTCGGAAGAGGCATAAATTCCGTCAGCCAGTTTAGTCTGACCATCTCATCTGTAA
CATCATTGGCAACGCTACCTTTGCCATGTTTCAGAAACAACTCTGGCGCATCGGGCTTCCCATACAATCG
ATAGATTGTCGCACCTGATTGCCCGACATTATCGCGAGCCCATTTATACCCATATAAATCAGCATCCATG
TTGGAATTTAATCGCGGCCTAGAGCAAGACGTTTCCCGTTGAATATGGCTCATAACACCCCTTGTATTAC
TGTTTATGTAAGCAGACAGTTTTATTGTTCATGACCAAAATCCCTTAACGTGAGTTTTCGTTCCACTGAG
CGTCAGACCCCGTAGAAAAGATCAAAGGATCTTCTTGAGATCCTTTTTTTCTGCGCGTAATCTGCTGCTT
GCAAACAAAAAAACCACCGCTACCAGCGGTGGTTTGTTTGCCGGATCAAGAGCTACCAACTCTTTTTCCG
AAGGTAACTGGCTTCAGCAGAGCGCAGATACCAAATACTGTCCTTCTAGTGTAGCCGTAGTTAGGCCACC
ACTTCAAGAACTCTGTAGCACCGCCTACATACCTCGCTCTGCTAATCCTGTTACCAGTGGCTGCTGCCAG
TGGCGATAAGTCGTGTCTTACCGGGTTGGACTCAAGACGATAGTTACCGGATAAGGCGCAGCGGTCGGGC
TGAACGGGGGGTTCGTGCACACAGCCCAGCTTGGAGCGAACGACCTACACCGAACTGAGATACCTACAGC
GTGAGCTATGAGAAAGCGCCACGCTTCCCGAAGGGAGAAAGGCGGACAGGTATCCGGTAAGCGGCAGGGT
CGGAACAGGAGAGCGCACGAGGGAGCTTCCAGGGGGAAACGCCTGGTATCTTTATAGTCCTGTCGGGTTT
CGCCACCTCTGACTTGAGCGTCGATTTTTGTGATGCTCGTCAGGGGGGCGGAGCCTATGGAAAAACGCCA
GCAACGCGGCCTTTTTACGGTTCCTGGCCTTTTGCTGGCCTTTTGCTCACATGTTCTTTCCTGCGTTATC
CCCTGATTCTGTGGATAACCGTATTACCGCCTTTGAGTGAGCTGATACCGCTCGCCGCAGCCGAACGACC
GAGCGCAGCGAGTCAGTGAGCGAGGAAGCGGAAGAGCGCCTGATGCGGTATTTTCTCCTTACGCATCTGT
GCGGTATTTCACACCGCAATGGTGCACTCTCAGTACAATCTGCTCTGATGCCGCATAGTTAAGCCAGTAT
ACACTCCGCTATCGCTACGTGACTGGGTCATGGCTGCGCCCCGACACCCGCCAACACCCGCTGACGCGCC
CTGACGGGCTTGTCTGCTCCCGGCATCCGCTTACAGACAAGCTGTGACCGTCTCCGGGAGCTGCATGTGT
CAGAGGTTTTCACCGTCATCACCGAAACGCGCGAGGCAGCTGCGGTAAAGCTCATCAGCGTGGTCGTGAA
GCGATTCACAGATGTCTGCCTGTTCATCCGCGTCCAGCTCGTTGAGTTTCTCCAGAAGCGTTAATGTCTG
GCTTCTGATAAAGCGGGCCATGTTAAGGGCGGTTTTTTCCTGTTTGGTCACTGATGCCTCCGTGTAAGGG
GGATTTCTGTTCATGGGGGTAATGATACCGATGAAACGAGAGAGGATGCTCACGATACGGGTTACTGATG
ATGAACATGCCCGGTTACTGGAACGTTGTGAGGGTAAACAACTGGCGGTATGGATGCGGCGGGACCAGAG
AAAAATCACTCAGGGTCAATGCCAGCGCTTCGTTAATACAGATGTAGGTGTTCCACAGGGTAGCCAGCAG
CATCCTGCGATGCAGATCCGGAACATAATGGTGCAGGGCGCTGACTTCCGCGTTTCCAGACTTTACGAAA
CACGGAAACCGAAGACCATTCATGTTGTTGCTCAGGTCGCAGACGTTTTGCAGCAGCAGTCGCTTCACGT
TCGCTCGCGTATCGGTGATTCATTCTGCTAACCAGTAAGGCAACCCCGCCAGCCTAGCCGGGTCCTCAAC
GACAGGAGCACGATCATGCGCACCCGTGGGGCCGCCATGCCGGCGATAATGGCCTGCTTCTCGCCGAAAC
GTTTGGTGGCGGGACCAGTGACGAAGGCTTGAGCGAGGGCGTGCAAGATTCCGAATACCGCAAGCGACAG
GCCGATCATCGTCGCGCTCCAGCGAAAGCGGTCCTCGCCGAAAATGACCCAGAGCGCTGCCGGCACCTGT
CCTACGAGTTGCATGATAAAGAAGACAGTCATAAGTGCGGCGACGATAGTCATGCCCCGCGCCCACCGGA
AGGAGCTGACTGGGTTGAAGGCTCTCAAGGGCATCGGTCGAGATCCCGGTGCCTAATGAGTGAGCTAACT
TACATTAATTGCGTTGCGCTCACTGCCCGCTTTCCAGTCGGGAAACCTGTCGTGCCAGCTGCATTAATGA
ATCGGCCAACGCGCGGGGAGAGGCGGTTTGCGTATTGGGCGCCAGGGTGGTTTTTCTTTTCACCAGTGAG
ACGGGCAACAGCTGATTGCCCTTCACCGCCTGGCCCTGAGAGAGTTGCAGCAAGCGGTCCACGCTGGTTT
GCCCCAGCAGGCGAAAATCCTGTTTGATGGTGGTTAACGGCGGGATATAACATGAGCTGTCTTCGGTATC
GTCGTATCCCACTACCGAGATATCCGCACCAACGCGCAGCCCGGACTCGGTAATGGCGCGCATTGCGCCC
AGCGCCATCTGATCGTTGGCAACCAGCATCGCAGTGGGAACGATGCCCTCATTCAGCATTTGCATGGTTT
GTTGAAAACCGGACATGGCACTCCAGTCGCCTTCCCGTTCCGCTATCGGCTGAATTTGATTGCGAGTGAG
ATATTTATGCCAGCCAGCCAGACGCAGACGCGCCGAGACAGAACTTAATGGGCCCGCTAACAGCGCGATT
TGCTGGTGACCCAATGCGACCAGATGCTCCACGCCCAGTCGCGTACCGTCTTCATGGGAGAAAATAATAC
TGTTGATGGGTGTCTGGTCAGAGACATCAAGAAATAACGCCGGAACATTAGTGCAGGCAGCTTCCACAGC
AATGGCATCCTGGTCATCCAGCGGATAGTTAATGATCAGCCCACTGACGCGTTGCGCGAGAAGATTGTGC
ACCGCCGCTTTACAGGCTTCGACGCCGCTTCGTTCTACCATCGACACCACCACGCTGGCACCCAGTTGAT
CGGCGCGAGATTTAATCGCCGCGACAATTTGCGACGGCGCGTGCAGGGCCAGACTGGAGGTGGCAACGCC
AATCAGCAACGACTGTTTGCCCGCCAGTTGTTGTGCCACGCGGTTGGGAATGTAATTCAGCTCCGCCATC
GCCGCTTCCACTTTTTCCCGCGTTTTCGCAGAAACGTGGCTGGCCTGGTTCACCACGCGGGAAACGGTCT
GATAAGAGACACCGGCATACTCTGCGACATCGTATAACGTTACTGGTTTCACATTCACCACCCTGAATTG
ACTCTCTTCCGGGCGCTATCATGCCATACCGCGAAAGGTTTTGCGCCATTCGATGGTGTCCGGGATCTCG
ACGCTCTCCCTTATGCGACTCCTGCATTAGGAAGCAGCCCAGTAGTAGGTTGAGGCCGTTGAGCACCGCC
GCCGCAAGGAATGGTGCATGCAAGGAGATGGCGCCCAACAGTCCCCCGGCCACGGGGCCTGCCACCATAC
CCACGCCGAAACAAGCGCTCATGAGCCCGAAGTGGCGAGCCCGATCTTCCCCATCGGTGATGTCGGCGAT
ATAGGCGCCAGCAACCGCACCTGTGGCGCCGGTGATGCCGGCCACGATGCGTCCGGCGTAGAGGATCGAG
ATCTCGATCCCGCGAAAT
Features (pLannotate 1.2.2; 22 found; start..end, strand, type, name):
      1..19      +  promoter       T7 promoter: promoter for bacteriophage T7 RNA polymerase
     20..44      +  protein_bind   lac operator: The lac repressor binds to the lac operator to inhibit transcription in E. coli. This inhibition can be relieved by adding lactose or isopropyl-β-D-thiogalactopyranoside (IPTG). lac repressor encoded by lacI
     59..81      +  RBS            RBS: efficient ribosome binding site from bacteriophage T7 gene 10 (Olins and Rangwala, 1989)
    100..116     +  CDS            capTEV™ (fragment): composite tag for in vivo biotinylation, TEV protease cleavage, and 6xHis tagging
    127..144     +  CDS            thrombin site: thrombin recognition and cleavage site
    157..449     +  CDS            SUMO (fragment): cleavable ubiquitin-like protein tag; S. cerevisiae SMT3 (truncated)
    454..1197    +  CDS            SRSF1: SRSF1_HUMAN - Also known as ASF, SF2, SF2P33, SFRS1. Experimental evidence at protein level: Swiss-Prot protein existence level 1. Plays a role in preventing exon skipping, ensuring the accuracy of splicing and regulating alternative splicing. Interacts with other spliceosomal components, via the RS domains, to form a bridge between the 5'- and 3'-splice site binding components, U1 snRNP and U2AF. Can stimulate binding of U1 snRNP to a 5'-splice site- containing pre-mRNA. Binds to purine-rich RNA sequences, either the octamer, 5'-RGAAGAAC-3' (r=A or G) or the decamers, AGGACAGAGC/AGGACGAAGC. B
   1222..1239    +  CDS            9xHis (fragment): 9xHis affinity tag
   1249..1298    +  CDS            SET1 (fragment): solubility-enhancement tag derived from T7 phage gene 10B
   1306..1353    +  terminator     T7 terminator: transcription terminator for bacteriophage T7 RNA polymerase
   1390..1818    +  rep_origin     f1 ori (sequence partly withheld): f1 bacteriophage origin of replication; arrow indicates direction of (+) strand synthesis
   1871..1928    +  promoter       AmpR promoter (fragment): bla
   1937..2752    -  CDS            KanR: aminoglycoside phosphotransferase; aph(3')-Ia; confers resistance to kanamycin in bacteria or G418 (Geneticin®) in eukaryotes
   2874..3462    +  rep_origin     ori: high-copy-number ColE1/pMB1/pBR322/pUC origin of replication
   3648..3787    -  misc_feature   bom: basis of mobility region from pBR322
   3889..4080    -  CDS            rop: Rop protein, which maintains plasmids at low copy number; rop
   4097..4477    +  CDS            YPB1_ECOLX: Protein predicted: Swiss-Prot protein existence level 4. From Escherichia coli.
   4549..4840    -  CDS            TcR (fragment): tetracycline efflux protein; tet; confers resistance to tetracycline
   4855..4876    -  protein_bind   CAP binding site: CAP binding activates transcription in the presence of cAMP. E. coli catabolite activator protein
   4889..5971    -  CDS            lacI: lac repressor; lacI; The lac repressor binds to the lac operator to inhibit transcription in E. coli. This inhibition can be relieved by adding lactose or isopropyl-β-D-thiogalactopyranoside (IPTG).
   5972..6049    -  promoter       lacI promoter: lacI
   6057..6336    -  CDS            TcR (fragment): tetracycline efflux protein; tet; confers resistance to tetracycline
