[The description below was written by a language model from this plasmid's Addgene catalogue record and pLannotate feature annotations shown in this document.]
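Description:
pSMT3_SRSF1 is a bacterial expression plasmid built on the pSMT3 backbone for producing human SRSF1 (also known as ASF/SF2), a serine/arginine-rich splicing factor, as an N-terminal SUMO fusion in E. coli. The annotated layout resembles a pET-style vector. A T7 promoter with an adjacent lac operator and the T7 gene 10 ribosome binding site drives the open reading frame. A T7 terminator closes the unit, and a plasmid-borne lacI gene with its own promoter supplies repressor, so expression would be IPTG-inducible in a host that provides T7 RNA polymerase. Propagation relies on a ColE1/pBR322-type origin accompanied by the bom region and rop, which moderates copy number, although the catalogue lists copy number as unknown. Selection is by kanamycin through an aph(3')-Ia gene. An f1 origin and remnants of a tetracycline resistance gene are also present as backbone leftovers.

The coding region begins with a short leader whose annotation matches a histidine-tag-containing fragment, followed by a thrombin cleavage site and a truncated yeast SMT3 (SUMO) domain. The 744 bp wild-type SRSF1 coding sequence follows directly. SUMO fusions generally improve solubility and can be removed by a SUMO-specific protease. A further His-tag-like fragment lies downstream of the insert, but the record does not show whether it is translated.

The catalogue's backbone size of 744 bp appears to duplicate the insert size, and its total of 6,000 bp is an approximation of the 6,357 nt sequenced record. The associated study concerns SRSF1 phase separation and RS-repeat mimic peptides, which is consistent with using the plasmid to make recombinant protein for biophysical work.
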