Addgene plasmid #201056: pSMT3_SRSF1
Purpose: Express sumo-tagged human SRSF1
Depositing lab: Jun Zhang. Depositing organization: University of Alabama at Birmingham. Publication: Peptides that Mimic RS repeats modulate phase separation of SRSF1, revealing a reliance on combined stacking and electrostatic interactions. Fargason T, De Silva NIU, King E, Zhang Z, Paul T, Shariq J, Zaharias S, Zhang J. Elife. 2023 Mar 2;12:e84412. doi: 10.7554/eLife.84412. PubMed 36862748.
Backbone
  Vector backbone: pSMT3
  Backbone size w/o insert (bp): 744
  Total vector size (bp): 6000
  Vector type: Bacterial Expression
Growth in bacteria
  Bacterial resistance: Kanamycin, 50 μg/mL
  Growth temperature: 37°C
  Growth strain: DH5alpha
  Copy number: Unknown
Gene/Insert
  Gene/Insert name: SRSF1 (alt name: ASF1/SF2)
  Species: H. sapiens (human)
  Insert size (bp): 744
  Mutation: none
  Entrez Gene: SRSF1 (a.k.a. ASF, NEDFBA, SF2, SF2p33, SFRS1, SRp30a)
  Tag / fusion protein: sumo (N terminal on backbone)
Terms and licenses: Academic/Nonprofit Terms; Industry Terms: Not Available to Industry
How to cite: pSMT3_SRSF1 was a gift from Jun Zhang (Addgene plasmid # 201056 ; http://n2t.net/addgene:201056 ; RRID:Addgene_201056)
