>Addgene plasmid #201056 | pSMT3_SRSF1 | depositor partial sequence | sequence record 390043 | human SRSF1 1-248
ATGTCGGGAGGTGGTGTGATTCGTGGCCCCGCAGGGAACAACGATTGCCGCATCTACGTGGGTAACTTAC
CTCCAGACATCCGAACCAAGGACATTGAGGACGTGTTCTACAAATACGGCGCTATCCGCGACATCGACCT
CAAGAATCGCCGCGGGGGACCGCCCTTCGCCTTCGTTGAGTTCGAGGACCCGCGAGACGCGGAAGACGCG
GTGTATGGTCGCGACGGCTATGATTACGATGGGTACCGTCTGCGGGTGGAGTTTCCTCGAAGCGGCCGTG
GAACAGGCCGAGGCGGCGGCGGGGGTGGAGGTGGCGGAGCTCCCCGAGGTCGCTATGGCCCCCCATCCAG
GCGGTCTGAAAACAGAGTGGTTGTCTCTGGACTGCCTCCAAGTGGAAGTTGGCAGGATTTAAAGGATCAC
ATGCGTGAAGCAGGTGATGTATGTTATGCTGATGTTTACCGAGATGGCACTGGTGTCGTGGAGTTTGTAC
GGAAAGAAGATATGACCTATGCAGTTCGAAAACTGGATAACACTAAGTTTAGATCTCATGAGGGAGAAAC
TGCCTACATCCGGGTTAAAGTTGATGGGCCCCGTAGCCCGAGCTATGGCCGTAGCAGATCTCGCTCTCGT
ACATAA
